Addgene plasmid #89182: pCW57-RFP-P2A-MCS (Neo)
Purpose: (Empty Backbone) All-in-one doxycycline inducible lentiviral vector for expression of one gene in combination with turbo RFP using the P2A self-cleaving peptide.
Depositing lab: Adam Karpf. Depositing organization: University of Nebraska Medical Center. Publication: Co-regulation and function of FOXM1/RHNO1 bidirectional genes in cancer. Barger CJ, Chee L, Albahrani M, Munoz-Trujillo C, Boghean L, Branick C, Odunsi K, Drapkin R, Zou L, Karpf AR. Elife. 2021 Apr 23;10. pii: 55070. doi: 10.7554/eLife.55070. PubMed 33890574.
Backbone
  Vector backbone: pCW57.1
  Backbone manufacturer: Broad Insitute
  Backbone size (bp): 8636
  Modifications to backbone: pCW57-MCS1-2A-MCS2 (Neo) was modified by the insertion of Turbo RFP into MCS1.
  Vector type: Mammalian Expression, Lentiviral ; Doxycycline inducible; P2A Self Cleaving Peptide
  Promoter: TRE
  Selectable markers: Neomycin (select with G418) ; Turbo RFP
Growth in bacteria
  Bacterial resistance: Ampicillin, 100 μg/mL
  Growth temperature: 37°C
  Growth strain: NEB Stable
  Copy number: Unknown
Gene/Insert
  Cloning method: Restriction Enzyme
  Sequencing primers: 5′ pCW57.MCS_Seq_F CGTATGTCGAGGTAGGCGTG
Terms and licenses: Academic/Nonprofit Terms; Industry Terms: Not Available to Industry
How to cite: pCW57-RFP-P2A-MCS (Neo) was a gift from Adam Karpf (Addgene plasmid # 89182 ; http://n2t.net/addgene:89182 ; RRID:Addgene_89182)
