[The description below was written by a language model from this plasmid's Addgene catalogue record and pLannotate feature annotations shown in this document.]
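Description:
pCW57-RFP-P2A-MCS (Neo) is an empty-backbone, all-in-one doxycycline-inducible lentiviral expression vector built on pCW57.1. It was made by inserting TurboRFP into the first cloning site of pCW57-MCS1-2A-MCS2 (Neo). The 8,636 bp plasmid is propagated in E. coli using a high-copy ColE1/pUC-type origin and ampicillin resistance. The lentiviral portion has a third-generation layout. An RSV promoter fused to a truncated HIV-1 5' LTR drives genomic RNA production in packaging cells. It is followed by the Ψ packaging signal with a gag fragment, the Rev response element, a cPPT/CTS, a WPRE fragment, and a self-inactivating ΔU3 3' LTR. An SV40 poly(A) signal and SV40 origin lie downstream of the 3' LTR.

The inducible cassette uses a tight TRE promoter (seven tet operators upstream of a minimal CMV promoter) to drive TurboRFP, followed by a P2A peptide. According to the catalogue entry, a multiple cloning site follows the P2A, although it is not annotated in the feature table. A gene of interest cloned there by restriction enzymes, in frame with the P2A, is translated from the same transcript as the reporter but released as a separate polypeptide, so red-orange fluorescence tracks induced expression. A second, constitutive unit uses the human PGK promoter to express an rtTA3-type reverse tetracycline transactivator and then the neomycin phosphotransferase gene. The element linking these two coding sequences is not annotated. This unit supplies the doxycycline-responsive activator and allows G418 selection of transduced mammalian cells. Because both units sit in one provirus, a single transduction is enough to establish stable cell lines with doxycycline-controlled, RFP-marked expression of one gene.
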