Features (pLannotate 1.2.2; 27 found; start..end, strand, type, name):
      3..155     +  CDS            env (fragment): ENV_HV1H2 - Experimental evidence at protein level: Swiss-Prot protein existence level 1. [Transmembrane protein gp41]: Acts as a class I viral fusion protein. Under the current model, the protein has at least 3 conformational states: pre-fusion native state, pre-hairpin intermediate state, and post-fusion hairpin state. During fusion of viral and target intracellular membranes, the coiled coil regions (heptad repeats) assume a trimer-of-hairpins structure, positioning the fusion peptide in close proximity to the C-terminal region of the ectodomain. The formation of this structure appears to d
    197..314     +  misc_feature   cPPT/CTS: central polypurine tract and central termination sequence of HIV-1
    368..682     +  promoter       tight TRE promoter: Tet-responsive promoter PTight, consisting of seven tet operator sequences followed by the minimal CMV promoter
    711..1403    +  CDS            TurboRFP: TurboRFP is a basic (constitutively fluorescent) orange fluorescent protein published in 2007, derived from Entacmaea quadricolor. It has low acid sensitivity.
   1416..1472    +  CDS            P2A: 2A peptide from porcine teschovirus-1 polyprotein Eukaryotic ribosomes fail to insert a peptide bond between the Gly and Pro residues, yielding separate polypeptides.
   1500..2010    +  promoter       hPGK promoter: human phosphoglycerate kinase 1 promoter
   2034..2731    +  CDS            rtTA3 (fragment): reverse tetracycline transactivator 3 activates expression from Tet-responsive promoters in the presence of doxycycline
   2661..2771    +  CDS            VP48: 3 tandem repeats of the minimal activation domain of herpes simplex virus VP16 (Cheng et al., 2013)
   2856..3647    +  CDS            neo: KKA2_KLEPN - Also known as kan, nptII. Experimental evidence at protein level: Swiss-Prot protein existence level 1. Resistance to kanamycin, neomycin, paromomycin, ribostamycin, butirosin and gentamicin B. From Klebsiella pneumoniae.
   3678..4226    +  misc_feature   WPRE (fragment): woodchuck hepatitis virus posttranscriptional regulatory element
   4252..4323    +  CDS            nef (fragment): NEF_HV1Z2 - Experimental evidence at protein level: Swiss-Prot protein existence level 1. Extracellular Nef protein targets CD4(+) T-lymphocytes for apoptosis by interacting with CXCR4 surface receptors. From Human immunodeficiency virus type 1 group M subtype D (isolate Z2/CDC-Z34) (HIV-1).
   4325..4558    +  LTR            3' LTR (ΔU3): self-inactivating 3' long terminal repeat (LTR) from HIV-1
   4630..4751    +  polyA_signal   SV40 poly(A) signal: SV40 polyadenylation signal
   4791..4926    +  rep_origin     SV40 ori: SV40 origin of replication
   4934..4997    +  promoter       AmpR promoter: bla
   4998..5858    +  CDS            AmpR: β-lactamase; bla; confers resistance to ampicillin, carbenicillin, and related antibiotics
   6029..6617    +  rep_origin     ori: high-copy-number ColE1/pMB1/pBR322/pUC origin of replication
   6800..6892    +  CDS            lacI (fragment): lac repressor; lacI; The lac repressor binds to the lac operator to inhibit transcription in E. coli. This inhibition can be relieved by adding lactose or isopropyl-β-D-thiogalactopyranoside (IPTG).
   6905..6926    +  protein_bind   CAP binding site: CAP binding activates transcription in the presence of cAMP. E. coli catabolite activator protein
   6941..6971    +  promoter       lac promoter: promoter for the E. coli lac operon
   6979..6995    +  protein_bind   lac operator: The lac repressor binds to the lac operator to inhibit transcription in E. coli. This inhibition can be relieved by adding lactose or isopropyl-β-D-thiogalactopyranoside (IPTG). lac repressor encoded by lacI
   7040..7058    +  promoter       T3 promoter: promoter for bacteriophage T3 RNA polymerase
   7086..7312    +  promoter       RSV promoter: Rous sarcoma virus enhancer/promoter
   7313..7493    +  LTR            5' LTR (truncated): truncated 5' long terminal repeat (LTR) from HIV-1
   7540..7665    +  misc_feature   HIV-1 Ψ: packaging signal of human immunodeficiency virus type 1
   7649..8012    +  CDS            HIV-1 gag (fragment): gag protein from human immunodeficiency virus 1; gag
   8158..8391    +  misc_feature   RRE: The Rev response element (RRE) of HIV-1 allows for Rev-dependent mRNA export from the nucleus to the cytoplasm.
>Addgene plasmid #89182 | pCW57-RFP-P2A-MCS (Neo) | addgene full sequence | sequence record 176305 | Addgene NGS Result
TAACAAATTGGCTGTGGTATATAAAATTATTCATAATGATAGTAGGAGGCTTGGTAGGTTTAAGAATAGT
TTTTGCTGTACTTTCTATAGTGAATAGAGTTAGGCAGGGATATTCACCATTATCGTTTCAGACCCACCTC
CCAACCCCGAGGGGACAATTCTCGACCTCGAGACAAATGGCAGTATTCATCCACAATTTTAAAAGAAAAG
GGGGGATTGGGGGGTACAGTGCAGGGGAAAGAATAGTAGACATAATAGCAACAGACATACAAACTAAAGA
ATTACAAAAACAAATTACAAAAATTCAAAATTTTCGGGTTTATTACAGGGACAGCAGAGATCCACTTTGG
CCGCGAATCGATATGTCGAGTTTACTCCCTATCAGTGATAGAGAACGTATGTCGAGTTTACTCCCTATCA
GTGATAGAGAACGATGTCGAGTTTACTCCCTATCAGTGATAGAGAACGTATGTCGAGTTTACTCCCTATC
AGTGATAGAGAACGTATGTCGAGTTTACTCCCTATCAGTGATAGAGAACGTATGTCGAGTTTATCCCTAT
CAGTGATAGAGAACGTATGTCGAGTTTACTCCCTATCAGTGATAGAGAACGTATGTCGAGGTAGGCGTGT
ACGGTGGGAGGCCTATATAAGCAGAGCTCGTTTAGTGAACCGTCAGATCGCCTGGAGAATTGGCTAGCGA
ATTCGCCACCATGAGCGAGCTGATCAAGGAGAACATGCACATGAAGCTGTACATGGAGGGCACCGTGAAC
AACCACCACTTCAAGTGCACATCCGAGGGCGAAGGCAAGCCCTACGAGGGCACCCAGACCATGAAGATCA
AGGTGGTCGAGGGCGGCCCTCTCCCCTTCGCCTTCGACATCCTGGCTACCAGCTTCATGTACGGCAGCAA
AGCCTTCATCAACCACACCCAGGGCATCCCCGACTTCTTTAAGCAGTCCTTCCCTGAGGGCTTCACATGG
GAGAGAATCACCACATACGAAGACGGGGGCGTGCTGACCGCTACCCAGGACACCAGCTTCCAGAACGGCT
GCATCATCTACAACGTCAAGATCAACGGGGTGAACTTCCCATCCAACGGCCCTGTGATGCAGAAGAAAAC
ACGCGGCTGGGAGGCCAACACCGAGATGCTGTACCCCGCTGACGGCGGCCTGAGAGGCCACAGCCAGATG
GCCCTGAAGCTCGTGGGCGGGGGCTACCTGCACTGCTCCTTCAAGACCACATACAGATCCAAGAAACCCG
CTAAGAACCTCAAGATGCCCGGCTTCCACTTCGTGGACCACAGACTGGAAAGAATCAAGGAGGCCGACAA
AGAGACCTACGTCGAGCAGCACGAGATGGCTGTGGCCAAGTACTGCGACCTCCCTAGCAAACTGGGGCAC
AGAACCGGTTCCGGAGCCACGAACTTCTCTCTGTTAAAGCAAGCAGGAGACGTGGAAGAAAACCCCGGTC
CTAGGCTGCAGACGCGTTGTACAGGATCCGGGGTTGGGGTTGCGCCTTTTCCAAGGCAGCCCTGGGTTTG
CGCAGGGACGCGGCTGCTCTGGGCGTGGTTCCGGGAAACGCAGCGGCGCCGACCCTGGGTCTCGCACATT
CTTCACGTCCGTTCGCAGCGTCACCCGGATCTTCGCCGCTACCCTTGTGGGCCCCCCGGCGACGCTTCCT
GCTCCGCCCCTAAGTCGGGAAGGTTCCTTGCGGTTCGCGGCGTGCCGGACGTGACAAACGGAAGCCGCAC
GTCTCACTAGTACCCTCGCAGACGGACAGCGCCAGGGAGCAATGGCAGCGCGCCGACCGCGATGGGCTGT
GGCCAATAGCGGCTGCTCAGCAGGGCGCGCCGAGAGCAGCGGCCGGGAAGGGGCGGTGCGGGAGGCGGGG
TGTGGGGCGGTAGTGTGGGCCCTGTTCCTGCCCGCGCGGTGTTCCGCATTCTGCAAGCCTCCGGAGCGCA
CGTCGGCAGTCGGCTCCCTCGTTGACCGAATCACCGACCTCTCTCCCCAGCAATTCACCCGCGCGCGGCC
ACCATGTCTAGACTGGACAAGAGCAAAGTCATAAACGGAGCTCTGGAATTACTCAATGGTGTCGGTATCG
AAGGCCTGACGACAAGGAAACTCGCTCAAAAGCTGGGAGTTGAGCAGCCTACCCTGTACTGGCACGTGAA
GAACAAGCGGGCCCTGCTCGATGCCCTGCCAATCGAGATGCTGGACAGGCATCATACCCACTTCTGCCCC
CTGGAAGGCGAGTCATGGCAAGACTTTCTGCGGAACAACGCCAAGTCATACCGCTGTGCTCTCCTCTCAC
ATCGCGACGGGGCTAAAGTGCATCTCGGCACCCGCCCAACAGAGAAACAGTACGAAACCCTGGAAAATCA
GCTCGCGTTCCTGTGTCAGCAAGGCTTCTCCCTGGAGAACGCACTGTACGCTCTGTCCGCCGTGGGCCAC
TTTACACTGGGCTGCGTATTGGAGGAACAGGAGCATCAAGTAGCAAAAGAGGAAAGAGAGACACCTACCA
CCGATTCTATGCCCCCACTTCTGAGACAAGCAATTGAGCTGTTCGACCGGCAGGGAGCCGAACCTGCCTT
CCTTTTCGGCCTGGAACTAATCATATGTGGCCTGGAGAAACAGCTAAAGTGCGAAAGCGGCGGGCCGACC
GACGCCCTTGACGATTTTGACTTAGACATGCTCCCAGCCGATGCCCTTGACGACTTTGACCTTGATATGC
TGCCTGCTGACGCTCTTGACGATTTTGACCTTGACATGCTCCCCGGGTTCGAAGGAAGCGGAGAAGGTAG
AGGTTCTCTCCTCACTTGTGGTGATGTTGAAGAAAACCCTGGTCCAATGTCTAGAATGATTGAACAAGAT
GGATTGCACGCAGGTTCTCCGGCCGCTTGGGTGGAGAGGCTATTCGGCTATGACTGGGCACAACAGACAA
TCGGCTGCTCTGATGCCGCCGTGTTCCGGCTGTCAGCGCAGGGGCGCCCGGTTCTTTTTGTCAAGACCGA
CCTGTCCGGTGCCCTGAATGAACTGCAGGACGAGGCAGCGCGGCTATCGTGGCTGGCCACGACGGGCGTT
CCTTGCGCAGCTGTGCTCGACGTTGTCACTGAAGCGGGAAGGGACTGGCTGCTATTGGGCGAAGTGCCGG
GGCAGGATCTCCTGTCATCTCACCTTGCTCCTGCCGAGAAAGTATCCATCATGGCTGATGCAATGCGGCG
GCTGCATACGCTTGATCCGGCTACCTGCCCATTCGACCACCAAGCGAAACATCGCATCGAGCGAGCACGT
ACTCGGATGGAAGCCGGTCTTGTCGATCAGGATGATCTGGACGAAGAGCATCAGGGGCTCGCGCCAGCCG
AACTGTTCGCCAGGCTCAAGGCGCGCATGCCCGACGGCGAGGATCTCGTCGTGACCCATGGCGATGCCTG
CTTGCCGAATATCATGGTGGAAAATGGCCGCTTTTCTGGATTCATCGACTGTGGCCGGCTGGGTGTGGCG
GACCGCTATCAGGACATAGCGTTGGCTACCCGTGATATTGCTGAAGAGCTTGGCGGCGAATGGGCTGACC
GCTTCCTCGTGCTTTACGGTATCGCCGCTCCCGATTCGCAGCGCATCGCCTTCTATCGCCTTCTTGACGA
GTTCTTCTGAATGCATTGAGGATCGATCCAAGATATCGTATTCTTAACTATGTTGCTCCTTTTACGCTAT
GTGGATACGCTGCTTTAATGCCTTTGTATCATGCTATTGCTTCCCGTATGGCTTTCATTTTCTCCTCCTT
GTATAAATCCTGGTTGCTGTCTCTTTATGAGGAGTTGTGGCCCGTTGTCAGGCAACGTGGCGTGGTGTGC
ACTGTGTTTGCTGACGCAACCCCCACTGGTTGGGGCATTGCCACCACCTGTCAGCTCCTTTCCGGGACTT
TCGCTTTCCCCCTCCCTATTGCCACGGCGGAACTCATCGCCGCCTGCCTTGCCCGCTGCTGGACAGGGGC
TCGGCTGTTGGGCACTGACAATTCCGTGGTGTTGTCGGGGAAGCTGACGTCCTTTCCATGGCTGCTCGCC
TGTGTTGCCACCTGGATTCTGCGCGGGACGTCCTTCTGCTACGTCCCTTCGGCCCTCAATCCAGCGGACC
TTCCTTCCCGCGGCCTGCTGCCGGCTCTGCGGCCTCTTCCGCGTCTTCGCCTTCGCCCTCAGACGAGTCG
GATCTCCCTTTGGGCCGCCTCCCCGCCTGTTTCGCCTCGGCGTCCGGACTAGAGGTACCTTTAAGACCAA
TGACTTACAAGGCAGCTGTAGATCTTAGCCACTTTTTAAAAGAAAAGGGGGGACTGGAAGGGCTAATTCA
CTCCCAACGAAGACAAGATCTGCTTTTTGCTTGTACTGGGTCTCTCTGGTTAGACCAGATCTGAGCCTGG
GAGCTCTCTGGCTAACTAGGGAACCCACTGCTTAAGCCTCAATAAAGCTTGCCTTGAGTGCTTCAAGTAG
TGTGTGCCCGTCTGTTGTGTGACTCTGGTAACTAGAGATCCCTCAGACCCTTTTAGTCAGTGTGGAAAAT
CTCTAGCAGTAGTAGTTCATGTCATCTTATTATTCAGTATTTATAACTTGCAAAGAAATGAATATCAGAG
AGTGAGAGGAACTTGTTTATTGCAGCTTATAATGGTTACAAATAAAGCAATAGCATCACAAATTTCACAA
ATAAAGCATTTTTTTCACTGCATTCTAGTTGTGGTTTGTCCAAACTCATCAATGTATCTTATCATGTCTG
GCTCTAGCTATCCCGCCCCTAACTCCGCCCATCCCGCCCCTAACTCCGCCCAGTTCCGCCCATTCTCCGC
CCCATGGCTGACTAATTTTTTTTATTTATGCAGAGGCCGAGGCCGCCTCGGCCTCTGAGCTATTCCAGAA
GTAGTGAGGAGGCTTTTTTGGAGGCCTTTCAAATATGTATCCGCTCATGAGACAATAACCCTGATAAATG
CTTCAATAATATTGAAAAAGGAAGAGTATGAGTATTCAACATTTCCGTGTCGCCCTTATTCCCTTTTTTG
CGGCATTTTGCCTTCCTGTTTTTGCTCACCCAGAAACGCTGGTGAAAGTAAAAGATGCTGAAGATCAGTT
GGGTGCACGAGTGGGTTACATCGAACTGGATCTCAACAGCGGTAAGATCCTTGAGAGTTTTCGCCCCGAA
GAACGTTTTCCAATGATGAGCACTTTTAAAGTTCTGCTATGTGGCGCGGTATTATCCCGTATTGACGCCG
GGCAAGAGCAACTCGGTCGCCGCATACACTATTCTCAGAATGACTTGGTTGAGTACTCACCAGTCACAGA
AAAGCATCTTACGGATGGCATGACAGTAAGAGAATTATGCAGTGCTGCCATAACCATGAGTGATAACACT
GCGGCCAACTTACTTCTGACAACGATCGGAGGACCGAAGGAGCTAACCGCTTTTTTGCACAACATGGGGG
ATCATGTAACTCGCCTTGATCGTTGGGAACCGGAGCTGAATGAAGCCATACCAAACGACGAGCGTGACAC
CACGATGCCTGTAGCAATGGCAACAACGTTGCGCAAACTATTAACTGGCGAACTACTTACTCTAGCTTCC
CGGCAACAATTAATAGACTGGATGGAGGCGGATAAAGTTGCAGGACCACTTCTGCGCTCGGCCCTTCCGG
CTGGCTGGTTTATTGCTGATAAATCTGGAGCCGGTGAGCGTGGGTCTCGCGGTATCATTGCAGCACTGGG
GCCAGATGGTAAGCCCTCCCGTATCGTAGTTATCTACACGACGGGGAGTCAGGCAACTATGGATGAACGA
AATAGACAGATCGCTGAGATAGGTGCCTCACTGATTAAGCATTGGTAACTGTCAGACCAAGTTTACTCAT
ATATACTTTAGATTGATTTAAAACTTCATTTTTAATTTAAAAGGATCTAGGTGAAGATCCTTTTTGATAA
TCTCATGACCAAAATCCCTTAACGTGAGTTTTCGTTCCACTGAGCGTCAGACCCCGTAGAAAAGATCAAA
GGATCTTCTTGAGATCCTTTTTTTCTGCGCGTAATCTGCTGCTTGCAAACAAAAAAACCACCGCTACCAG
CGGTGGTTTGTTTGCCGGATCAAGAGCTACCAACTCTTTTTCCGAAGGTAACTGGCTTCAGCAGAGCGCA
GATACCAAATACTGTTCTTCTAGTGTAGCCGTAGTTAGGCCACCACTTCAAGAACTCTGTAGCACCGCCT
ACATACCTCGCTCTGCTAATCCTGTTACCAGTGGCTGCTGCCAGTGGCGATAAGTCGTGTCTTACCGGGT
TGGACTCAAGACGATAGTTACCGGATAAGGCGCAGCGGTCGGGCTGAACGGGGGGTTCGTGCACACAGCC
CAGCTTGGAGCGAACGACCTACACCGAACTGAGATACCTACAGCGTGAGCTATGAGAAAGCGCCACGCTT
CCCGAAGGGAGAAAGGCGGACAGGTATCCGGTAAGCGGCAGGGTCGGAACAGGAGAGCGCACGAGGGAGC
TTCCAGGGGGAAACGCCTGGTATCTTTATAGTCCTGTCGGGTTTCGCCACCTCTGACTTGAGCGTCGATT
TTTGTGATGCTCGTCAGGGGGGCGGAGCCTATGGAAAAACGCCAGCAACGCGGCCTTTTTACGGTTCCTG
GCCTTTTGCTGGCCTTTTGCTCACATGTTCTTTCCTGCGTTATCCCCTGATTCTGTGGATAACCGTATTA
CCGCCTTTGAGTGAGCTGATACCGCTCGCCGCAGCCGAACGACCGAGCGCAGCGAGTCAGTGAGCGAGGA
AGCGGAAGAGCGCCCAATACGCAAACCGCCTCTCCCCGCGCGTTGGCCGATTCATTAATGCAGCTGGCAC
GACAGGTTTCCCGACTGGAAAGCGGGCAGTGAGCGCAACGCAATTAATGTGAGTTAGCTCACTCATTAGG
CACCCCAGGCTTTACACTTTATGCTTCCGGCTCGTATGTTGTGTGGAATTGTGAGCGGATAACAATTTCA
CACAGGAAACAGCTATGACCATGATTACGCCAAGCGCGCAATTAACCCTCACTAAAGGGAACAAAAGCTG
GAGCTGCAAGCTTAATGTAGTCTTATGCAATACTCTTGTAGTCTTGCAACATGGTAACGATGAGTTAGCA
ACATGCCTTACAAGGAGAGAAAAAGCACCGTGCATGCCGATTGGTGGAAGTAAGGTGGTACGATCGTGCC
TTATTAGGAAGGCAACAGACGGGTCTGACATGGATTGGACGAACCACTGAATTGCCGCATTGCAGAGATA
TTGTATTTAAGTGCCTAGCTCGATACATAAACGGGTCTCTCTGGTTAGACCAGATCTGAGCCTGGGAGCT
CTCTGGCTAACTAGGGAACCCACTGCTTAAGCCTCAATAAAGCTTGCCTTGAGTGCTTCAAGTAGTGTGT
GCCCGTCTGTTGTGTGACTCTGGTAACTAGAGATCCCTCAGACCCTTTTAGTCAGTGTGGAAAATCTCTA
GCAGTGGCGCCCGAACAGGGACTTGAAAGCGAAAGGGAAACCAGAGGAGCTCTCTCGACGCAGGACTCGG
CTTGCTGAAGCGCGCACGGCAAGAGGCGAGGGGCGGCGACTGGTGAGTACGCCAAAAATTTTGACTAGCG
GAGGCTAGAAGGAGAGAGATGGGTGCGAGAGCGTCAGTATTAAGCGGGGGAGAATTAGATCGCGATGGGA
AAAAATTCGGTTAAGGCCAGGGGGAAAGAAAAAATATAAATTAAAACATATAGTATGGGCAAGCAGGGAG
CTAGAACGATTCGCAGTTAATCCTGGCCTGTTAGAAACATCAGAAGGCTGTAGACAAATACTGGGACAGC
TACAACCATCCCTTCAGACAGGATCAGAAGAACTTAGATCATTATATAATACAGTAGCAACCCTCTATTG
TGTGCATCAAAGGATAGAGATAAAAGACACCAAGGAAGCTTTAGACAAGATAGAGGAAGAGCAAAACAAA
AGTAAGACCACCGCACAGCAAGCGGCCGCTGATCTTCAGACCTGGAGGAGGAGATATGAGGGACAATTGG
AGAAGTGAATTATATAAATATAAAGTAGTAAAAATTGAACCATTAGGAGTAGCACCCACCAAGGCAAAGA
GAAGAGTGGTGCAGAGAGAAAAAAGAGCAGTGGGAATAGGAGCTTTGTTCCTTGGGTTCTTGGGAGCAGC
AGGAAGCACTATGGGCGCAGCGTCAATGACGCTGACGGTACAGGCCAGACAATTATTGTCTGGTATAGTG
CAGCAGCAGAACAATTTGCTGAGGGCTATTGAGGCGCAACAGCATCTGTTGCAACTCACAGTCTGGGGCA
TCAAGCAGCTCCAGGCAAGAATCCTGGCTGTGGAAAGATACCTAAAGGATCAACAGCTCCTGGGGATTTG
GGGTTGCTCTGGAAAACTCATTTGCACCACTGCTGTGCCTTGGAATGCTAGTTGGAGTAATAAATCTCTG
GAACAGATTTGGAATCACACGACCTGGATGGAGTGGGACAGAGAAATTAACAATTACACAAGCTTAATAC
ACTCCTTAATTGAAGAATCGCAAAACCAGCAAGAAAAGAATGAACAAGAATTATTGGAATTAGATAAATG
GGCAAGTTTGTGGAATTGGTTTAACA
