>Addgene plasmid #89182 | pCW57-RFP-P2A-MCS (Neo) | depositor partial sequence | sequence record 172817 | >pCW57.MCS-F   CGTATGTCGAGGTAGGCGTG
TGMTWWAAGCAGAGCTCGTTTAGTGAACCGTCAGATCGCCTGGAGAATTGGCTAGCGAATTCGCCACCAT
GAGCGAGCTGATCAAGGAGAACATGCACATGAAGCTGTACATGGAGGGCACCGTGAACAACCACCACTTC
AAGTGCACATCCGAGGGCGAAGGCAAGCCCTACGAGGGCACCCAGACCATGAAGATCAAGGTGGTCGAGG
GCGGCCCTCTCCCCTTCGCCTTCGACATCCTGGCTACCAGCTTCATGTACGGCAGCAAAGCCTTCATCAA
CCACACCCAGGGCATCCCCGACTTCTTTAAGCAGTCCTTCCCTGAGGGCTTCACATGGGAGAGAATCACC
ACATACGAAGACGGGGGCGTGCTGACCGCTACCCAGGACACCAGCTTCCAGAACGGCTGCATCATCTACA
ACGTCAAGATCAACGGGGTGAACTTCCCATCCAACGGCCCTGTGATGCAGAAGAAAACACGCGGCTGGGA
GGCCAACACCGAGATGCTGTACCCCGCTGACGGCGGCCTGAGAGGCCACAGCCAGATGGCCCTGAAGCTC
GTGGGCGGGGGCTACCTGCACTGCTCCTTCAAGACCACATACAGATCCAAGAAACCCGCTAAGAACCTCA
AGATGCCCGGCTTCCACTTCGTGGACCACAGACTGGAAAGAATCAAGGAGGCCGACAAAGAGACCTACGT
CGAGCAGCACGAGATGGCTGTGGCCAAGTACTGCGACCTCCCTAGCAAACTGGGGCACAGAACCGGTTCC
GGAGCCACGAACTTCTCTCTGTTAAAGCAAGCAGGAGACGKGTAGAAACCCCGGTCCTAGCTGCAGACGC
GTTGTACAGATCCGGGGTTGGGGTGCGCTTTCAGCAGCCTGGGTTTGCSCAGGGACGCGGCTGCYYCTG
