>Addgene plasmid #89182 | pCW57-RFP-P2A-MCS (Neo) | depositor partial sequence | sequence record 172818 | >Turbo RFP+278 F CACCACATACGAAGACGGGG
CSSTMCAGGGMCCAGCTTCAGACGGCTGCATCATCTACAACGTCAAGATCAACGGGGTGAACTTCCCATC
CAACGGCCCTGTGATGCAGAAGAAAACACGCGGCTGGGAGGCCAACACCGAGATGCTGTACCCCGCTGAC
GGCGGCCTGAGAGGCCACAGCCAGATGGCCCTGAAGCTCGTGGGCGGGGGCTACCTGCACTGCTCCTTCA
AGACCACATACAGATCCAAGAAACCCGCTAAGAACCTCAAGATGCCCGGCTTCCACTTCGTGGACCACAG
ACTGGAAAGAATCAAGGAGGCCGACAAAGAGACCTACGTCGAGCAGCACGAGATGGCTGTGGCCAAGTAC
TGCGACCTCCCTAGCAAACTGGGGCACAGAACCGGTTCCGGAGCCACGAACTTCTCTCTGTTAAAGCAAG
CAGGAGACGTGGAAGAAAACCCCGGTCCTAGGCTGCAGACGCGTTGTACAGGATCCGGGGTTGGGGTTGC
GCCTTTTCCAAGGCAGCCCTGGGTTTGCGCAGGGACGCGGCTGCTCTGGGCGTGGTTCCGGGAAACGCAG
CGGCGCCGACCCTGGGTCTCGCACATTCTTCACGTCCGTTCGCAGCGTCACCCGGATCTTCGCCGCTACC
CTTGTGGGCCCCCCGGCGACGCTTCCTGCTCCGCCCCTAAGTCGGGAAGGTTCCTTGCGGTTCGCGGCGT
GCCGGACGTGACAAACGGAAGCCGCACGTCTCACTAGTACCCTCGCAGACGGACAGCGCCAGGGAGCAAT
GGCAGCGCGCCGACCGCGATGGGCTGTGGCCATAGCGGCTGCTCAGCAGGCGCGCGAGAGCACGGCGGCA
CGCGTGCGAGCGGGTKTGGGGSSGYSAWWTGTGTGACCKKTYYCKSGCCCGSCGSGKKKTTCCGCWWTYC
KGCAGCYCTCGGGAASSSMYMGYKCGGCAKYCGGKYCCYCTCSKKTGGC
